>Addgene plasmid #200225 | pMega-MaPylRS | addgene full sequence | sequence record 400630 | Addgene NGS Result
CATCGTATAACGTTACTGGTTTCACATTCACCACCCTGAATTGACTCTCTTCCGGGCGCTATCATGCCAT
ACCGCGAAAGGTTTTGCGCCATTCGATGGTGTCCGGGATCTCGACGCTCTCCCTTATGCGACTCCTGCAT
TAGGGAGCTGTTGACAATTAATCATCGGCTCGTATAATGTGTGGAATTGTGAGCGGATAACAATTTCACA
AAGGAGGTGCGGCCGCATGACAGTCAAATATACCGACGCCCAGATTCAGCGTTTGCGCGAGTACGGCAAC
GGTACGTATGAGCAAAAGGTTTTTGAAGACCTTGCTAGTCGCGACGCGGCGTTCAGCAAGGAAATGAGTG
TTGCCTCCACAGATAATGAAAAGAAAATCAAAGGCATGATCGCCAACCCCTCTCGTCACGGCTTGACCCA
GCTGATGAACGATATTGCAGATGCGTTGGTAGCTGAGGGGTTCATTGAGGTGCGTACTCCTATTTTCATT
AGTAAGGACGCCCTTGCACGCATGACTATTACGGAGGATAAACCTTTGTTCAAACAGGTCTTCTGGATCG
ATGAGAAGCGTGCACTGCGCCCCATGCTGGCACCCAACTTATATAGTGTCATGCGCGATTTACGCGATCA
CACTGACGGTCCGGTGAAAATTTTTGAGATGGGCTCATGCTTCCGCAAAGAGTCGCATTCTGGTATGCAC
CTGGAAGAGTTTACCATGTTAAACCTGGTAGACATGGGGCCACGCGGGGACGCTACGGAGGTCCTGAAGA
ACTACATTAGCGTCGTGATGAAAGCAGCCGGGTTACCCGATTACGATCTTGTTCAGGAAGAGAGTGACGT
TTACAAAGAAACAATCGATGTTGAAATCAACGGTCAAGAAGTTTGTTCAGCGGCCGTGGGGCCGCATTAT
TTAGACGCTGCCCACGATGTACATGAGCCGTGGAGTGGTGCAGGCTTCGGTCTTGAGCGCTTGCTGACCA
TTCGTGAGAAATATAGCACTGTCAAAAAAGGTGGCGCCTCCATCTCTTATCTTAATGGAGCTAAAATCAA
CTAAGCGGCCGCGTTTAAACGGTCTCCAGCTTGGCTGTTTTGGCGGATGAGAGAAGATTTTCAGCCTGAT
ACAGATTAAATCAGAACGCAGAAGCGGTCTGATAAAACAGAATTTGCCTGGCGGCAGTAGCGCGGTGGTC
CCACCTGACCCCATGCCGAACTCAGAAGTGAAACGCCGTAGCGCCGATGGTAGTGTGGGGTCTCCCCATG
CGAGAGTAGGGAACTGCCAGGCATCAAATAAAACGAAAGGCTCAGTCGAAAGACTGGGCCTTGTTTGTGA
GCTCCCGGTCATCAATCATCCCCATAATCCTTGTTAGCCTGCAGGTAATTCCGCTTCGCAACATGTGAGC
ACCGGTTTATTGACTACCGGAAGCAGTGTGACCGTGTGCTTCTCAAATGCCTGAGGCCAGTTTGCTCAGG
CTCTCCCCGTGGAGGTAATAATTGACGATATGATCAGTGCACGGCTAACTAAGCGGCCTGCTGACTTTCT
CGCCGATCAAAAGGCATTTTGCTATTAAGGGATTGACGAGGGCGTATCTGCGCAGTAAGATAATTGTGAG
CGGATAACAATTAGCAGACAAGATGGGTCCCTTATCATGGCAACCATCTGAACGGGGGACGGTCCGGCGA
CCAGCGGGTCTCTAAAACCTAGCCAGCGGGGTTCGACGCCCCGGTCTCTCGCCAAATTCGAAAAGCCTGC
TCAACGAGCAGGCTTTTTTGCATGCTCGAGCAGCTCAGGGTCGAATTTGCCATGGCGGCCACCAGGTACC
ACCGGCGCCTCAGGCATTTGAGAAGCACACGGTCACACTGCTTCCGGTAGTCAATAAACCGGTAAACCAG
CAATAGACATAAGCGGCTATTTAACGACCCTGCCCTGAACCGACGACCGGGTCATCGTGGCCGGATCTTG
CGGCCCCTCGGCTTGAACGAATTGTTAGACATTATTTGCCGACTACCTTGGTGATCTCGCCTTTCACGTA
GTGGACAAATTCTTCCAACTGATCTGCGCGCGAGGCCAAGCGATCTTCTTCTTGTCCAAGATAAGCCTGT
CTAGCTTCAAGTATGACGGGCTGATACTGGGCCGGCAGGCGCTCCATTGCCCAGTCGGCAGCGACATCCT
TCGGCGCGATTTTGCCGGTTACTGCGCTGTACCAAATGCGGGACAACGTAAGCACTACATTTCGCTCATC
GCCAGCCCAGTCGGGCGGCGAGTTCCATAGCGTTAAGGTTTCATTTAGCGCCTCAAATAGATCCTGTTCA
GGAACCGGATCAAAGAGTTCCTCCGCCGCTGGACCTACCAAGGCAACGCTATGTTCTCTTGCTTTTGTCA
GCAAGATAGCCAGATCAATGTCGATCGTGGCTGGCTCGAAGATACCTGCAAGAATGTCATTGCGCTGCCA
TTCTCCAAATTGCAGTTCGCGCTTAGCTGGATAACGCCACGGAATGATGTCGTCGTGCACAACAATGGTG
ACTTCTACAGCGCGGAGAATCTCGCTCTCTCCAGGGGAAGCCGAAGTTTCCAAAAGGTCGTTGATCAAAG
CTCGCCGCGTTGTTTCATCAAGCCTTACGGTCACCGTAACCAGCAAATCAATATCACTGTGTGGCTTCAG
GCCGCCATCCACTGCGGAGCCGTACAAATGTACGGCCAGCAACGTCGGTTCGAGATGGCGCTCGATGACG
CCAACTACCTCTGATAGTTGAGTCGATACTTCGGCGATCACCGCTTCCCTCATACTCTTCCTTTTTCAAT
ATTATTGAAGCATTTATCAGGGTTATTGTCTCATGAGCGGATACATATTTGAATGTATTTAGAAAAATAA
ACAAATAGCTAGCTCACTCGGTCGCTACGCTCCGGGCGTGAGACTGCGGCGGGCGCTGCGGACACATACA
AAGTTACCCACAGATTCCGTGGATAAGCAGGGGACTAACATGTGAGGCAAAACAGCAGGGCCGCGCCGGT
GGCGTTTTTCCATAGGCTCCGCCCTCCTGCCAGAGTTCACATAAACAGACGCTTTTCCGGTGCATCTGTG
GGAGCCGTGAGGCTCAACCATGAATCTGACAGTACGGGCGAAACCCGACAGGACTTAAAGATCCCCACCG
TTTCCGGCGGGTCGCTCCCTCTTGCGCTCTCCTGTTCCGACCCTGCCGTTTACCGGATACCTGTTCCGCC
TTTCTCCCTTACGGGAAGTGTGGCGCTTTCTCATAGCTCACACACTGGTATCTCGGCTCGGTGTAGGTCG
TTCGCTCCAAGCTGGGCTGTAAGCAAGAACTCCCCGTTCAGCCCGACTGCTGCGCCTTATCCGGTAACTG
TTCACTTGAGTCCAACCCGGAAAAGCACGGTAAAACGCCACTGGCAGCAGCCATTGGTAACTGGGAGTTC
GCAGAGGATTTGTTTAGCTAAACACGCGGTTGCTCTTGAAGTGTGCGCCAAAGTCCGGCTACACTGGAAG
GACAGATTTGGTTGCTGTGCTCTGCGAAAGCCAGTTACCACGGTTAAGCAGTTCCCCAACTGACTTAACC
TTCGATCAAACCACCTCCCCAGGTGGTTTTTTCGTTTACAGGGCAAAAGATTACGCGCAGAAAAAAAGGA
TCTCAAGAAGATCCTTTGATCTTTTCTACTGAACCGCTCTAGATTTCAGTGCAATTTATCTCTTCAAATG
TAGCACCTGAAGTCAGCCCCATACGATATAAGTTGTAATTCTCATGTTAGTCATGCCCCGCGCCCACCGG
AAGGAGCTGACTGGGTTGAAGGCTCTCAAGGGCATCGGTCGAGATCCCGGTGCCTAATGAGTGAGCTAAC
TTACATTAATTGCGTTGCGCTCACTGCCCGCTTTCCAGTCGGGAAACCTGTCGTGCCAGCTGCATTAATG
AATCGGCCAACGCGCGGGGAGAGGCGGTTTGCGTATTGGGCGCCAGGGTGGTTTTTCTTTTCACCAGTGA
GACGGGCAACAGCTGATTGCCCTTCACCGCCTGGCCCTGAGAGAGTTGCAGCAAGCGGTCCACGCTGGTT
TGCCCCAGCAGGCGAAAATCCTGTTTGATGGTGGTTAACGGCGGGATATAACATGAGCTGTCTTCGGTAT
CGTCGTATCCCACTACCGAGATGTCCGCACCAACGCGCAGCCCGGACTCGGTAATGGCGCGCATTGCGCC
CAGCGCCATCTGATCGTTGGCAACCAGCATCGCAGTGGGAACGATGCCCTCATTCAGCATTTGCATGGTT
TGTTGAAAACCGGACATGGCACTCCAGTCGCCTTCCCGTTCCGCTATCGGCTGAATTTGATTGCGAGTGA
GATATTTATGCCAGCCAGCCAGACGCAGACGCGCCGAGACAGAACTTAATGGGCCCGCTAACAGCGCGAT
TTGCTGGTGACCCAATGCGACCAGATGCTCCACGCCCAGTCGCGTACCGTCTTCATGGGAGAAAATAATA
CTGTTGATGGGTGTCTGGTCAGAGACATCAAGAAATAACGCCGGAACATTAGTGCAGGCAGCTTCCACAG
CAATGGCATCCTGGTCATCCAGCGGATAGTTAATGATCAGCCCACTGACGCGTTGCGCGAGAAGATTGTG
CACCGCCGCTTTACAGGCTTCGACGCCGCTTCGTTCTACCATCGACACCACCACGCTGGCACCCAGTTGA
TCGGCGCGAGATTTAATCGCCGCGACAATTTGCGACGGCGCGTGCAGGGCCAGACTGGAGGTGGCAACGC
CAATCAGCAACGACTGTTTGCCCGCCAGTTGTTGTGCCACGCGGTTGGGAATGTAATTCAGCTCCGCCAT
CGCCGCTTCCACTTTTTCCCGCGTTTTCGCAGAAACGTGGCTGGCCTGGTTCACCACGCGGGAAACGGTC
TGATAAGAGACACCGGCATACTCTGCGA
Features (pLannotate 1.2.2; 12 found; start..end, strand, type, name):
     26..103     -  promoter       lacI promoter: lacI
    151..179     +  promoter       tac promoter: strong E. coli promoter; hybrid between the trp and lac UV5 promoters
    187..203     +  protein_bind   lac operator: The lac repressor binds to the lac operator to inhibit transcription in E. coli. This inhibition can be relieved by adding lactose or isopropyl-β-D-thiogalactopyranoside (IPTG). lac repressor encoded by lacI
   1166..1281    +  ncRNA          5S rRNA: Accession: RF00001 - 5S ribosomal RNA
   1285..1322    +  terminator     rrnB T1 terminator (fragment): transcription terminator T1 from the E. coli rrnB gene
   1604..1620    +  protein_bind   lac operator: The lac repressor binds to the lac operator to inhibit transcription in E. coli. This inhibition can be relieved by adding lactose or isopropyl-β-D-thiogalactopyranoside (IPTG). lac repressor encoded by lacI
   1992..2783    -  CDS            SmR: aminoglycoside adenylyltransferase (Murphy, 1985); aadA; confers resistance to spectinomycin and streptomycin
   2784..2875    -  promoter       AmpR promoter: bla
   2923..3661    -  rep_origin     CloDF13 ori: Plasmids containing the CloDF13 (CDF) origin of replication can be propagated in E. coli cells that contain additional plasmids with compatible origins.
   3758..3822    -  CDS            TcR (fragment): tetracycline efflux protein; tet; confers resistance to tetracycline
   3837..3858    -  protein_bind   CAP binding site: CAP binding activates transcription in the presence of cAMP. E. coli catabolite activator protein
   3871..25      -  CDS            lacI (across the origin): lac repressor; lacI; The lac repressor binds to the lac operator to inhibit transcription in E. coli. This inhibition can be relieved by adding lactose or isopropyl-β-D-thiogalactopyranoside (IPTG).
