[The description below was written by a language model from this plasmid's Addgene catalogue record and pLannotate feature annotations shown in this document.]
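Description:
pMega-MaPylRS is a 4.9 kb bacterial expression plasmid built on the pUltra backbone for genetic code expansion in E. coli. It replicates from a CloDF13 (CDF) origin, which is compatible with the origins found on most common expression plasmids, so it can be maintained alongside a second plasmid carrying a target gene. Selection is by spectinomycin through the aadA (SmR) aminoglycoside adenylyltransferase gene, which is driven by an AmpR (bla) promoter. The catalogue lists it as high copy. The backbone also carries lacI under its own promoter, supplying the lac repressor in cis. A short tetracycline-resistance fragment is annotated but appears to be only a non-functional remnant.

The payload is an orthogonal aminoacyl-tRNA synthetase/tRNA pair from Candidatus Methanomethylophilus alvus, both wild type and untagged, inserted by Gibson assembly of a synthetic fragment. The pyrrolysyl-tRNA synthetase (MaPylRS) is expressed from a tac promoter followed by a lac operator, with rrnB-derived 5S rRNA and T1 terminator sequence downstream. Neither the synthetase coding sequence nor the tRNA was annotated by the automated feature table, but the gap between the first operator and the terminator region is consistent with the synthetase's position. The cognate amber suppressor tRNA-Pyl (PylT, CUA anticodon) is transcribed from a proK promoter. A lac operator was added after this promoter, the stated modification to pUltra, and it matches the second annotated operator. Both components are therefore IPTG-inducible.

The plasmid is used for amber (UAG) codon suppression, directing incorporation of Nε-Boc-lysine at amber codons in a co-expressed target gene. It was deposited with work exploring the substrate scope of PylRS enzymes beyond alpha-amino acids.
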