Addgene plasmid #200225: pMega-MaPylRS
Purpose: The plasmid encodes an orthogonal aminoacyl-tRNA synthetase/tRNA-CUA pair for amber codon suppression with Nε-Boc-lysine.
Depositing lab: Alanna Schepartz. Depositing organization: University of California, Berkeley. Publication: Expanding the substrate scope of pyrrolysyl-transfer RNA synthetase enzymes to include non-alpha-amino acids in vitro and in vivo. Fricke R, Swenson CV, Roe LT, Hamlish NX, Shah B, Zhang Z, Ficaretta E, Ad O, Smaga S, Gee CL, Chatterjee A, Schepartz A. Nat Chem. 2023 Jun 1. doi: 10.1038/s41557-023-01224-y. PubMed 37264106.
Backbone
  Vector backbone: pUltra
  Backbone manufacturer: Peter Schultz
  Backbone size w/o insert (bp): 4029
  Total vector size (bp): 4928
  Modifications to backbone: Added a lacO site following the proK promoter to make tRNA expression IPTG-inducible.
  Vector type: Bacterial Expression
Growth in bacteria
  Bacterial resistance: Spectinomycin, 50 μg/mL
  Growth temperature: 37°C
  Growth strain: DH5alpha
  Copy number: High Copy
Gene/Insert 1
  Gene/Insert name: Pyrrolysyl-tRNA synthetase (alt names: PylRS; pyrrolysine-tRNA(Pyl) ligase)
  Species: Candidatus Methanomethylophilus alvus
  Insert size (bp): 827
  Mutation: none
  GenBank ID: AGI85861.1 WP_015505008
  Promoter: tacI
  Tag / fusion protein: none
  Cloning method: Gibson Cloning
  Sequencing primers: 5′ GAGCTGTTGACAATTAATCATCGGCTCG; 3′ ggcggatgagagaagattttcagcc
Gene/Insert 2
  Gene/Insert name: pyrrolysyl-tRNA (alt names: tRNA-Pyl; PylT)
  Species: Candidatus Methanomethylophilus alvus
  Insert size (bp): 71
  Mutation: none
  GenBank ID: LR699000.1 CP017686.1
  Promoter: proK-lacO
  Tag / fusion protein: none
  Cloning method: Gibson Cloning
  Sequencing primers: 5′ TGTGCTTCTCAAATGCCTGAGGC; 3′ cctcaggcatttgagaagcacacg
Resource information
  A portion of this plasmid was derived from a plasmid made by: We obtained the original pUltra backbone from Prof. Abhishek Chatterjee who originally designed the plasmid while a post-doc with Pete Schultz. We inserted the genes through Gibson assembly with a synthetic DNA fragment (gblock).
Terms and licenses: Academic/Nonprofit Terms; Industry Terms: Not Available to Industry
How to cite: pMega-MaPylRS was a gift from Alanna Schepartz (Addgene plasmid # 200225 ; http://n2t.net/addgene:200225 ; RRID:Addgene_200225)
